Addgene plasmid #216937: pST39-Mega'-deltaST
Purpose: Mega' with knockout of GvpS and GvpT
Depositing lab: George Lu. Depositing organization: Rice University. Publication: Elucidating the assembly of gas vesicles by systematic protein-protein interaction analysis. Iburg M, Anderson AP, Wong VT, Anton ED, He A, Lu GJ. EMBO J. 2024 Oct;43(19):4156-4172. doi: 10.1038/s44318-024-00178-2. Epub 2024 Sep 3. PubMed 39227754.
Backbone
  Vector backbone: pST39
  Vector type: Bacterial Expression
Growth in bacteria
  Bacterial resistance: Ampicillin, 100 μg/mL
  Growth temperature: 30°C
  Growth strain: DH5alpha
  Copy number: Low Copy
Gene/Insert
  Gene/Insert name: Mega' with knockout of GvpS and GvpT
  Species: Synthetic; Priestia megaterium
  Cloning method: Gibson Cloning
Terms and licenses: Academic/Nonprofit Terms; Industry Terms: Not Available to Industry
Depositor comments: Please visit https://www.biorxiv.org/content/10.1101/2023.07.23.550228v1 for bioRxiv preprint.
How to cite: pST39-Mega'-deltaST was a gift from George Lu (Addgene plasmid # 216937 ; http://n2t.net/addgene:216937 ; RRID:Addgene_216937)
