[The description below was written by a language model from this plasmid's Addgene catalogue record and pLannotate feature annotations shown in this document.]
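Description:
pST39-Mega'-deltaST is a bacterial expression plasmid built on the pST39 backbone, a T7-driven vector for expressing multi-gene cassettes in E. coli. It carries a ColE1/pMB1-type origin together with the rop gene and the pBR322 bom region, consistent with the low copy number listed in the record, and it is selected with ampicillin through the bla (TEM beta-lactamase) gene under its own promoter. The sequenced plasmid is 7,639 nt.

The payload, assembled by Gibson cloning, is a variant of the "Mega'" gas vesicle gene cluster derived from Priestia (formerly Bacillus) megaterium, in which GvpS and GvpT have been knocked out. The cluster lies between a T7 promoter and a T7 terminator, so it should be transcribed as a single operon in hosts that supply T7 RNA polymerase. Automated annotation recognises only some of the genes in this roughly 5 kb region: gvpB, which encodes the GvpA-type structural shell protein, and gvpJ are detected as full-length reading frames. Only a short fragment of gvpS remains, in keeping with the stated knockout. The other genes in the cluster are not annotated, and the record does not state how the two knockouts were made. Several small hits within or near the insert (OsADH 5'-UTR, ydeC, SET1 and mbeC fragments, and a partial RSF ori) are most likely incidental sequence matches rather than functional elements.

The plasmid belongs to a study that dissected gas vesicle assembly through systematic protein-protein interaction analysis. It is presumably used to test how loss of GvpS and GvpT affects gas vesicle formation during heterologous expression in E. coli.
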