Features (pLannotate 1.2.2; 16 found; start..end, strand, type, name):
     48..181     +  rep_origin     RSF ori (fragment): Plasmids containing the RSF 1030 origin of replication can be propagated in E. coli cells that contain additional plasmids with compatible origins.
    186..325     -  misc_feature   bom: basis of mobility region from pBR322
    427..618     -  CDS            rop: Rop protein, which maintains plasmids at low copy number; rop
    658..768     +  CDS            mbeC (fragment): MBEC_ECOLX - Experimental evidence at protein level: Swiss-Prot protein existence level 1. Required for efficient mobilization of ColE1 plasmid and is thus essential to promote the specific transfer of the plasmid during conjugation. Probably functions by inducing DNA bending, helping the MbeA relaxase to melt the DNA around the nic site and cleave the phosphodiester bond. Binds specifically double-stranded DNA (dsDNA) containing the ColE1 oriT but does not recognize the inverted repeat (IR). From Escherichia coli.
    855..873     +  promoter       T7 promoter: promoter for bacteriophage T7 RNA polymerase
   1121..1384    +  CDS            gvpB: GVPB_BACME - Protein inferred from homology: Swiss-Prot protein existence level 3. Gas vesicles are small, hollow, gas filled protein structures that are found in several microbial planktonic microorganisms. They allow the positioning of the organism at the favorable depth for growth. GvpA type proteins form the essential core of the structure. From Bacillus megaterium.
   3905..3921    +  5'UTR          OsADH 5'-UTR (fragment): translational enhancer from the 5'-UTR of the Oryza sativa alcohol dehydrogenase gene (Sugio et al., 2008)
   4566..4625    +  CDS            gvpS (fragment): GVPS_BACME - Protein inferred from homology: Swiss-Prot protein existence level 3. Gas vesicles are small, hollow, gas filled protein structures that are found in several microbial planktonic microorganisms. They allow the positioning of the organism at the favorable depth for growth (By similarity). From Bacillus megaterium.
   4888..5187    +  CDS            gvpJ: GVPJ_BACME - Protein inferred from homology: Swiss-Prot protein existence level 3. Gas vesicles are small, hollow, gas filled protein structures that are found in several microbial planktonic microorganisms. They allow the positioning of the organism at the favorable depth for growth. This protein could be important for the shape determination of the gas vesicle. From Bacillus megaterium.
   5702..5821    -  CDS            ydeC (fragment): YDEC_BACSU - Protein predicted: Swiss-Prot protein existence level 4. From Bacillus subtilis (strain 168).
   5854..5903    +  CDS            SET1 (fragment): solubility-enhancement tag derived from T7 phage gene 10B
   5911..5958    +  terminator     T7 terminator: transcription terminator for bacteriophage T7 RNA polymerase
   6025..6116    +  promoter       AmpR promoter: bla
   6117..6974    +  CDS            bla: BLAT_ECOLX - Experimental evidence at protein level: Swiss-Prot protein existence level 1. TEM-type are the most prevalent beta-lactamases in enterobacteria; they hydrolyze the beta-lactam bond in susceptible beta-lactam antibiotics, thus conferring resistance to penicillins and cephalosporins. TEM-3 and TEM-4 are capable of hydrolyzing cefotaxime and ceftazidime. TEM-5 is capable of hydrolyzing ceftazidime. TEM-6 is capable of hydrolyzing ceftazidime and aztreonam. TEM-8/CAZ-2, TEM- 16/CAZ-7 and TEM-24/CAZ-6 are markedly active against ceftazidime. IRT- 4 shows resistance to beta-lactamase in
   6981..7020    +  terminator     fd terminator: central terminator from bacteriophage fd (Otsuka and Kunisawa, 1982)
   7051..7639    +  rep_origin     ori: high-copy-number ColE1/pMB1/pBR322/pUC origin of replication
>Addgene plasmid #216937 | pST39-Mega'-deltaST | addgene full sequence | sequence record 445608 | Addgene NGS Result
AACGCCAGCAACGCGGCCTTTTTACGGTTCCTGGCCTTTTGCTGGCCTTTTGCTCACATGTTCTTTCCTG
CGTTATCCCCTGATTCTGTGGATAACCGTATTACCGCCTTTGAGTGAGCTGATACCGCTCGCCGCAGCCG
AACGACCGAGCGCAGCGAGTCAGTGAGCGAGGAAGCGGAAGAGCGCCTGATGCGGTATTTTCTCCTTACG
CATCTGTGCGGTATTTCACACCGCAATGGTGCACTCTCAGTACAATCTGCTCTGATGCCGCATAGTTAAG
CCAGTATACACTCCGCTATCGCTACGTGACTGGGTCATGGCTGCGCCCCGACACCCGCCAACACCCGCTG
ACGCGCCCTGACGGGCTTGTCTGCTCCCGGCATCCGCTTACAGACAAGCTGTGACCGTCTCCGGGAGCTG
CATGTGTCAGAGGTTTTCACCGTCATCACCGAAACGCGCGAGGCAGCTGCGGTAAAGCTCATCAGCGTGG
TCGTGAAGCGATTCACAGATGTCTGCCTGTTCATCCGCGTCCAGCTCGTTGAGTTTCTCCAGAAGCGTTA
ATGTCTGGCTTCTGATAAAGCGGGCCATGTTAAGGGCGGTTTTTTCCTGTTTGGTCACTGATGCCTCCGT
GTAAGGGGGATTTCTGTTCATGGGGTAATGATACCGATGAAACGAGAGAGGATGCTCACGATACGGGTTA
CTGATGATGAACATGCCCGGTTACTGGAACGTTGTGAGGGTAAACAACTGGCGGTATGGATGCGGCGGGA
CCAGAGAAAAATCACTCAGGGTCAATGCCAGCGCTTCGTTAATACAGATGTAGGTGTTGGCACCATGCAT
CGATCCCGCGAAATTAATACGACTCACTATAGGGAGACCACAACGGTTTCCCTCTAGAGATAGCTTAGCG
ATGTGAAAGAAGCTGGAGAAAACTTTCAAGAAAAAGTTTCTTCTTCAGACGATAAAGAGAAGTCAAAAAA
TAAGCGGAAAATAAAAGGCGTAAATCAGATTAAAAAAGCAACGGATATTAAAAGCTCTACTAAGATTAAA
AGTTCTAATGATATTAAATCATCTACAGATTTAAAAACAATGGGATCATAAGCGAAAGGAGAAATGAGAT
ATGTCTATTCAAAAAAGTACTAATAGTTCAAGTTTAGCAGAAGTCATTGACCGTATTTTAGATAAAGGAA
TTGTTATTGATGCTTTTGCAAGAGTTTCTGTTGTAGGAATTGAAATTTTAACGATTGAAGCGCGAGTGGT
TATTGCCAGTGTTGATACATGGTTACGCTATGCAGAAGCAGTAGGGCTTCTTCGTGACGACGTAGAAGAA
AACGGTCTTCCTGAACGTTCAAATTCAAGTGAAGGGCAGCCGCGTTTTAGTATTTAATATGAAGTGGTAT
GGAACCTTCCTTTTTTGAGGGTGGTTCCAGCTTTTAGATCTAACTATTGGAGGCTACTAAAAATGGAAAT
TAAAAAAATTATGCAAGCCGTGAACGACTTTTTCGGTGAACACGTAGCTCCTCCTCATAAAATTACCTCG
GTGGAAGCTACTGAAGATGAAGGTTGGAGAGTTATTGTTGAAGTCATTGAAGAACGAGAATATATGAAAA
AATACGCCAAAGATGAAATGCTCGGAACGTACGAGTGCTTTGTAAATAAAGAAAAAGAAGTCATTTCATT
CAAACGACTCGACGTCAGATATAGAAGCGCCATTGGCATTGAAGCATAAACGATAAGATGGCAGGAGGAA
CGTAAAAATGACCGTCTTAACAGACAAAAGGAAAAAAGGCAGTGGAGCTTTTATACAAGATGACGAGACA
AAAGAGGTTCTTTCAAGAGCGCTGAGCTATTTAAAATCCGGCTATTCCATTCATTTTACAGGTCCTGCCG
GCGGAGGCAAAACCTCTTTAGCGCGAGCGCTTGCTAAAAAGAGAAAGCGTCCTGTAATGCTGATGCACGG
GAATCACGAGCTCAACAACAAAGATTTAATTGGCGATTTTACGGGATACACGAGCAAAAAAGTAATCGAC
CAGTACGTTCGTTCTGTCTATAAAAAAGATGAACAGGTGAGTGAAAACTGGCAGGATGGCCGATTGCTTG
AAGCTGTAAAAAATGGCTATACGCTGATTTACGACGAATTTACTCGTTCTAAGCCTGCGACGAATAATAT
CTTTCTATCGATATTAGAAGAAGGCGTGCTGCCGCTGTATGGAGTAAAAATGACCGATCCTTTTGTGCGC
GTGCATCCCGATTTCCGCGTCATCTTCACAAGCAATCCAGCTGAGTATGCCGGCGTATATGATACGCAAG
ATGCGCTTCTCGACAGGTTAATTACCATGTTTATTGATTATAAAGACATCGACAGAGAGACAGCGATTTT
AACGGAGAAAACGGACGTAGAAGAAGATGAAGCGCGCACAATTGTAACGCTCGTAGCAAACGTGCGAAAC
CGCTCTGGAGACGAAAACAGCAGCGGACTTAGCCTGCGGGCTTCGCTTATGATCGCTACCCTTGCCACGC
AGCAAGACATTCCTATCGATGGAAGTGACGAAGATTTTCAAACGTTATGTATCGATATTTTGCATCATCC
GCTTACCAAATGTTTGGATGAAGAAAATGCAAAAAGCAAAGCCGAAAAAATCATTTTAGAAGAATGTAAG
AATATAGACACTGAAGAAAAGTAAAGGAGCTTGAAAACATGAGTGAAACAAACGAAACAGGTATTTATAT
TTTTAGCGCCATTCAAACGGATAAAGACGAAGAATTTGGCGCCGTGGAAGTAGAAGGAACAAAAGCTGAA
ACATTTTTGATTCGCTACAAAGACGCGGCTATGGTAGCAGCTGAAGTACCGATGAAAATTTATCATCCTA
ATCGCCAAAATTTATTAATGCATCAAAACGCAGTAGCAGCGATTATGGACAAGAACGATACGGTTATTCC
AATCAGCTTTGGGAATGTATTCAAATCAAAAGAAGACGTAAAAGTTCTTTTGGAAAACCTTTATCCGCAG
TTTGAAAAGCTGTTTCCAGCGATCAAAGGAAAAATTGAAGTCGGTTTAAAAGTAATTGGGAAAAAAGAAT
GGCTTGAGAAAAAAGTAAACGAAAATCCTGAACTTGAGAAAGTATCAGCATCCGTAAAAGGAAAATCAGA
AGCAGCCGGTTATTATGAGCGTATTCAACTTGGAGGAATGGCTCAAAAGATGTTTACTTCCCTGCAAAAA
GAAGTCAAGACAGATGTGTTTTCTCCGCTTGAAGAAGCAGCGGAAGCAGCAAAAGCAAATGAGCCAACGG
GCGAAACGATGCTTTTAAACGCGTCTTTCTTAATTAACCGAGAAGATGAAGCGAAGTTTGATGAAAAAGT
AAATGAAGCGCATGAAAACTGGAAAGACAAAGCCGATTTTCATTACAGCGGTCCTTGGCCTGCTTATAAT
TTTGTGAACATTCGCCTAAAAGTAGAAGAGAAATAACGTGCTTCACAAATTAGTAACCGCACCCATTAAC
CTTGTAGTGAAAATCGGCGAAAAAGTACAGGAAGAAGCTGATAAACAGCTATATGACCTTCCGACGATTC
AGCAAAAGCTCATTCAGCTTCAAATGATGTTTGAGCTTGGTGAAATTCCAGAAGAAGCGTTTCAAGAAAA
AGAAGATGAATTGTTAATGAGGTACGAAATTGCGAAACGCAGAGAAATTGAACAATGGGAAGAGCTAACA
CAAAAAAGAAATGAGGAATCCTAGATGGGAGAATTACTGTATTTATACGGTTTAATTCCAACAAAAGAAG
CAGCAGCCATAGAGCCGTTTCCATCTTATAAGGGGTTTGACGGAGAACATTCACTGTACCCAATTGCGTT
TGATCAGGTGACGGCTGTAGTTTCTAAGCTGGATGCTGACACCTATTCAGAAAAAGTGATTCAAGAAAAA
ATGGAGCAGGATATGAGCTGGCTGCAGGAAAAAGCATTTCATCATCACGAAACGGTAGCCGCTTTGTACG
AAGAATTTACGATCATTCCATTAAAATTTTGCACCATTTATAAAGGTGAAGAAAGTCTGCAGGCAGCTAT
TGAGATTAACAAAGAAAAGATAGAGAATTCACTGACGCTGCTTCAAGGAAATGAAGAGTGGAATGTGAAA
ATTTACTGTGATGATACAGAGCTTAAAAAAGGAATCAGCGAAACGAATGAAAGCGTGAAAGCGAAAAAAC
AAGAAATTAGTCACTTATCACCAGGAAGACAGTTTTTTGAAAAGAAAAAAATAGATCAGCTGATTGAAAA
AGAATTAGAGCTTCACAAAAACAAAGTGTGTGAAGAGATACATGACAAGCTAAAAGAATTATCGCTTTAT
GACTCTGTTAAAAAGAATTGGAGCAAAGACGTAACTGGCGCAGCTGAACAGATGGCGTGGAACAGCGTGT
TTCTTCTCCCGTCTCTGCAGATTACTAAGTTCGTAAACGAAATAGAAGAGCTTCAGCAAAGGCTTGAAAA
TAAAGGCTGGAAGTTTGAAGTGACGGGACCATGGCCGCCCTATCATTTCTCGAGCTTTGCGTAAAAGCGG
TTAAGCGTGACAGTCCAGGAGGAATTAATGGATGCAACCGGTCAGCCAAGCAAATGGACGAATCCACTTG
GATCCTGATCAAGCTGAACAAGGCTTAGCGCAGCTTGTGATGACAGTTATTGAGCTATTGAGGCAAATCG
TTGAACGTCATGCCATGAGGCGGGTGGAGGGTGGAACGTTGACGGACGAACAAATTGAAAACTTAGGAAT
TGCACTAATGAACTTAGAAGAAAAAATGGACGAGTTGAAAGAGGTGTTCGGTCTGGATGCAGAAGATTTA
AATATTGATCTTGGACCGCTAGGCAGCCTGCTTTAAGCGGTCAGTAGGAGGAACAGTATGGCAGTCGAAC
ATAATATGCAGTCAAGTACGATTGTAGATGTGCTCGAAAAGATTTTGGATAAAGGAGTCGTTATAGCGGG
GGACATCACCGTAGGAATTGCAGATGTCGAGCTATTAACGATAAAGATCCGCTTGATTGTGGCTTCGGTT
GATAAGGCAAAAGAAATCGGCATGGACTGGTGGGAAAATGATCCGTATCTCAGTTCAAAAGGAGCCAATA
ACAAAGCGCTCGAAGAAGAAAATAAAATGCTGCATGAGCGGTTAAAAACGCTTGAAGAAAAAATAGAAAC
GAAACGTTAAAAACTGTACGCTACTTAAAGGAGGAAAGAAAGACATGAGTACAGGCCCTTCTTTTTCAAC
TAAAGACAATACGCTTGAATACTTTGTGAAAGCTTCTAATAAACACGGCTTTTCACTTGATATTTCATTA
AATGTAAACGGCGCTGTGATTTCCGGTACCATGATTTCAGCAAAAGAATACTTTGATTACTTAAGCGAAA
CGTTTGAAGAAGGCAGTGAAGTGGCTCAGGCGCTAAGCGAACAATTCTCTTTAGCAAGCGAAGCGAGCGA
ATCAAACGGAGAAGCAGAAGCCCATTTTATTCATTTGAAAAATACAAAGATTTACTGTGGAGACAGTAAA
TCTACTCCTTCTAAAGGCAAAATCTTTTGGAGAGGGAAAATAGCAGAAGTAGACGGGTTTTTCTTAGGAA
AGATTTCTGATGCAAAATCAACGAGTAAAAAGAGTTCATAAAAAACGGCGGGGTGATTGCCCCGCCGTTT
TTTAGTGATGTGATGAGATGTGCAGCTTCTTTTTTCGATACATGAGCGGAGTCATCTTCATTTCTTTTCG
AAACTGATTAATAAAATAGCTTGTACTATTAAACCCTACTTGATAGGCGACTTCCGTCACATTTGCTTCT
GCTTGCTGCAGTCCGGATTCGCGAACGCGTCTCGAGAGATCCGGCTGCTAACAAAGCCCGAAAGGAAGCT
GAGTTGGCTGCTGCCACCGCTGAGCAATAACTAGCATAACCCCTTGGGGCCTCTAAACGGGTCTTGAGGG
GTTTTTTGCTGAAAGGAGGAACTATATCCGACTAGTAGCCCGCCTAATGAGCGGGCTTTTTTTTAATTCC
CCTATTTGTTTATTTTTCTAAATACATTCAAATATGTATCCGCTCATGAGACAATAACCCTGATAAATGC
TTCAATAATATTGAAAAAGGAAGAGTATGAGTATTCAACATTTCCGTGTCGCCCTTATTCCCTTTTTTGC
GGCATTTTGCCTTCCTGTTTTTGCTCACCCAGAAACGCTCGTGAAAGTAAAAGACGCAGAGGACCAATTG
GGGGCACGAGTGGGATACATAGAACTGGACTTGAATAGCGGTAAAATCCTTGAGAGTTTTCGCCCTGAAG
AGCGTTTTCCAATGATGAGCACTTTCAAAGTTCTGCTATGTGGAGCAGTATTATCCCGTGTAGATGCGGG
GCAAGAGCAACTCGGACGACGAATACACTATTCGCAGAATGACTTGGTTGAATACTCCCCAGTGACAGAA
AAGCACCTTACGGACGGAATGACGGTAAGAGAATTATGTAGTGCCGCCATAACGATGAGTGATAACACTG
CGGCGAACTTACTTCTGACAACCATCGGTGGACCGAAGGAATTAACCGCTTTTTTGCACAATATGGGAGA
CCATGTAACTCGCCTTGACCGTTGGGAACCAGAACTGAATGAAGCCATACCAAACGACGAGCGAGACACC
ACAATGCCTGCGGCAATGGCAACAACATTACGCAAACTATTAACTGGCGAACTACTTACTCTGGCTTCAC
GGCAACAATTAATAGACTGGCTTGAAGCGGATAAAGTTGCAGGACCACTACTGCGTTCGGCACTTCCTGC
TGGCTGGTTTATTGCTGATAAATCTGGGGCAGGAGAGCGTGGTTCACGGGGTATCATTGCCGCACTTGGA
CCAGATGGTAAGCCTTCCCGTATCGTAGTTATCTACACGACGGGTAGTCAGGCAACTATGGACGAACGAA
ATAGACAGATTGCTGAAATAGGGGCTTCACTGATTAAGCATTGGTAAACCGATACAATTAAAGGCTCCTT
TTGGAGCCTTTTTTTTTGGACGGACCGGTAGAAAAGATCAAAGGATCTTCTTGAGATCCTTTTTTTCTGC
GCGTAATCTGCTGCTTGCAAACAAAAAAACCACCGCTACCAGCGGTGGTTTGTTTGCCGGATCAAGAGCT
ACCAACTCTTTTTCCGAAGGTAACTGGCTTCAGCAGAGCGCAGATACCAAATACTGTCCTTCTAGTGTAG
CCGTAGTTAGGCCACCACTTCAAGAACTCTGTAGCACCGCCTACATACCTCGCTCTGCTAATCCTGTTAC
CAGTGGCTGCTGCCAGTGGCGATAAGTCGTGTCTTACCGGGTTGGACTCAAGACGATAGTTACCGGATAA
GGCGCAGCGGTCGGGCTGAACGGGGGGTTCGTGCACACAGCCCAGCTTGGAGCGAACGACCTACACCGAA
CTGAGATACCTACAGCGTGAGCTATGAGAAAGCGCCACGCTTCCCGAAGGGAGAAAGGCGGACAGGTATC
CGGTAAGCGGCAGGGTCGGAACAGGAGAGCGCACGAGGGAGCTTCCAGGGGGAAACGCCTGGTATCTTTA
TAGTCCTGTCGGGTTTCGCCACCTCTGACTTGAGCGTCGATTTTTGTGATGCTCGTCAGGGGGGCGGAGC
CTATGGAAA
